>Addgene plasmid #43103 | I-GATA | depositor partial sequence | sequence record 58368 | I-GATA sequence 424 bps
CGTCTCCTGACCCCAGAGCAGGTCGTGGCAATCGCGAGCAATAACGGCGGAAAACAGGCTTTGGAAACGG
TGCAGAGGCTCCTTCCAGTGCTGTGCCAAGCGCACGGACTCACCCCAGAGCAGGTCGTGGCAATCGCCTC
CAACATTGGCGGGAAACAGGCACTCGAGACTGTCCAGCGCCTGCTTCCCGTGCTGTGCCAAGCGCACGGC
CTCACCCCAGAGCAGGTCGTGGCCATTGCCTCGAATGGAGGGGGCAAACAGGCGTTGGAAACCGTACAAC
GATTGCTGCCGGTGCTGTGCCAAGCGCACGGATTAACCCCAGAGCAGGTCGTGGCAATCGCCTCCAACAT
TGGCGGGAAACAGGCACTCGAGACTGTCCAGCGCCTGCTTCCCGTGCTGTGCCAAGCGCACGGCTTAAGA
GACG
