>Addgene plasmid #43103 | I-GATA | addgene partial sequence | sequence record 60356 | M13-F20 5'-TGTAAAACGACGGCCAGT-3'
CTATAGGGCGAATTGGGCCCTCTAGATGCATGCTCGAGCGGCCGCCAGTGTGATGGATATCTGCAGAATT
CGCCCTTATATAGATGCCGTCCTAGCGCGTCTCCTGACCCCAGAGCAGGTCGTGGCAATCGCGAGCAATA
ACGGCGGAAAACAGGCTTTGGAAACGGTGCAGAGGCTCCTTCCAGTGCTGTGCCAAGCGCACGGACTCAC
CCCAGAGCAGGTCGTGGCAATCGCCTCCAACATTGGCGGGAAACAGGCACTCGAGACTGTCCAGCGCCTG
CTTCCCGTGCTGTGCCAAGCGCACGGCCTCACCCCAGAGCAGGTCGTGGCCATTGCCTCGAATGGAGGGG
GCAAACAGGCGTTGGAAACCGTACAACGATTGCTGCCGGTGCTGTGCCAAGCGCACGGATTAACCCCAGA
GCAGGTCGTGGCAATCGCCTCCAACATTGGCGGGAAACAGGCACTCGAGACTGTCCAGCGCCTGCTTCCC
GTGCTGTGCCAAGCGCACGGCTTAAGAGACGTGGGCACAGGAAAGATACTTAAGGGCGAATTCCAGCACA
CTGGCGGCCGTTACTAGTGGATCCGAGCTCGGTACCAAGCTTGATGCATAGCTTGAGTATTCTATAGTGT
CACCTAAATAGCTTGGCGTAATCATGGTCATAGCTGTTTCCTGTGTGAAATTGTTATCCGCTCACAATTC
CACACAACATACGAGCCGGAAGCATAAAGTGTAAAGCCTGGGGTGCCTAATGAGTGAGCTAACTCACATT
AATTGCGTTGCGCTCACTGCCCGCTTTCCAGTCGGGAAACCTGTCGTGCCAGCTGCATTAATGAATCGGC
CAACGCGCGGGGAGAGGCGGTTTGCGTATTGGGCGCTCTTCCGCTTCCTCGCTCACTGACTCGCTGCGCT
CGGTCGTTCGGCTGC
