[The description below was written by a language model from this plasmid's Addgene catalogue record.]
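Description:
I-GATA is a bacterial cloning plasmid built on the commercial pCRII-TOPO backbone (about 4.0 kb without insert), into which a 424 bp synthetic fragment, also called I-GATA, was introduced by TOPO cloning. It is a high-copy plasmid maintained in E. coli, and the record lists both ampicillin and kanamycin resistance, consistent with the dual selectable markers carried by this backbone. No feature table accompanies the entry, so individual elements such as the origin of replication are not documented here. The listed sequencing primers (T7 on the 5′ side and M13 reverse on the 3′ side) indicate that the insert sits within the standard multiple cloning region flanked by these priming sites.

The record does not describe what the insert encodes beyond its name, synthetic origin and size, and it lists no promoter, tag or reporter intended to drive expression. The vector is classed purely as a cloning construct rather than an expression vector. The associated publication describes a TALEN genome-editing system for generating human stem cell-based disease models. Given that context, the name plausibly denotes a pre-assembled block of TALE repeat units recognising the four-base sequence GATA at a defined position in a modular assembly series, and 424 bp is roughly compatible with four repeats. That interpretation is an inference from the name and publication, not something the catalogue fields state. On that reading, the plasmid would serve as a stored library component from which the fragment is retrieved and joined with others to build custom TALEN DNA-binding arrays, rather than being used directly in mammalian cells.
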