Addgene plasmid #43103: I-GATA
Depositing lab: Chad Cowan & Kiran Musunuru. Depositing organization: Harvard University. Publication: A TALEN Genome-Editing System for Generating Human Stem Cell-Based Disease Models. Ding Q, Lee YK, Schaefer EA, Peters DT, Veres A, Kim K, Kuperwasser N, Motola DL, Meissner TB, Hendriks WT, Trevisan M, Gupta RM, Moisan A, Banks E, Friesen M, Schinzel RT, Xia F, Tang A, Xia Y, Figueroa E, Wann A, Ahfeldt T, Daheron L, Zhang F, Rubin LL, Peng LF, Chung RT, Musunuru K, Cowan CA. Cell Stem Cell. 2012 Dec 12. pii: S1934-5909(12)00645-5. doi: 10.1016/j.stem.2012.11.011. PubMed 23246482.
Backbone
  Vector backbone: pCRII-TOPO
  Backbone manufacturer: Invitrogen
  Backbone size w/o insert (bp): 3973
  Vector type: Bacterial Cloning
Growth in bacteria
  Bacterial resistance: Ampicillin and Kanamycin, 100 & 50 μg/mL
  Growth temperature: 37°C
  Growth strain: Top10
  Copy number: High Copy
Gene/Insert
  Gene/Insert name: I-GATA
  Species: Synthetic
  Insert size (bp): 424
  Cloning method: TOPO Cloning
  Sequencing primers: 5′ T7; 3′ M13-rev
Terms and licenses: Academic/Nonprofit Terms; Industry Terms: Not Available to Industry
How to cite: I-GATA was a gift from Chad Cowan & Kiran Musunuru (Addgene plasmid # 43103 ; http://n2t.net/addgene:43103 ; RRID:Addgene_43103)
